Addgene plasmid #84099: pFGC5941-PacI-ath-STTM172b_
Purpose: target miRNA172b* for destruction in Arabidopsis thaliana
Depositing lab: Guiliang Tang. Depositing organization: Michigan Technological University. Publication: Construction of short tandem target mimic (STTM) to block the functions of plant and animal microRNAs. Tang G, Yan J, Gu Y, Qiao M, Fan R, Mao Y, Tang X. Methods. 2012 Oct;58(2):118-25. doi: 10.1016/j.ymeth.2012.10.006. Epub 2012 Oct 23. PubMed 23098881.
Backbone
  Vector backbone: pFGC5941-PacI
  Backbone manufacturer: Guiliang Tang (Addgene plasmid # 44182)
  Backbone size w/o insert (bp): 8608
  Vector type: Plant Expression
  Selectable markers: Basta
Growth in bacteria
  Bacterial resistance: Chloramphenicol and Kanamycin, 25 & 50 μg/mL
  Growth temperature: 37°C
  Growth strain: DH5alpha
  Copy number: High Copy
Gene/Insert
  Gene/Insert name: STTM172b_
  Species: A. thaliana (mustard weed)
  Insert size (bp): 2846
  Promoter: 2x35S
  Cloning method: Restriction Enzyme; 5′ cloning site PacI (not destroyed); 3′ cloning site PacI (not destroyed)
  Sequencing primers: 5′ CACTATCCTTCGCAAGACCCTTCC; 3′ CAACACATGAGCGAAACCCTATAA
Terms and licenses: Academic/Nonprofit Terms; Industry Terms: Not Available to Industry
Depositor comments: The insert within this plasmid contains a 2x35S promoter, STTM, T35S and CmR. The STTM sequence in the plasmid contains discrepancies compared to the reference sequence. According to the depositing lab, these mutations should not affect plasmid function.
How to cite: pFGC5941-PacI-ath-STTM172b_ was a gift from Guiliang Tang (Addgene plasmid # 84099 ; http://n2t.net/addgene:84099 ; RRID:Addgene_84099)
