[The description below was written by a language model from this plasmid's Addgene catalogue record.]
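Description:
pFGC5941-PacI-ath-STTM172b_ is a plant expression plasmid built on the pFGC5941-PacI backbone (about 8.6 kb without insert) and designed to knock down the function of miRNA172b* in Arabidopsis thaliana. It is propagated in E. coli as a high-copy plasmid under dual chloramphenicol and kanamycin selection, and it carries a Basta (glufosinate) resistance marker for selecting transformed plants. No feature table is provided, so the replication origins and any T-DNA border elements of the backbone are not stated in the record.

The roughly 2.8 kb insert was cloned as a PacI fragment, with both PacI sites retained. According to the depositor's notes it comprises a doubled CaMV 35S promoter (2x35S), the short tandem target mimic (STTM) sequence, a 35S terminator and a chloramphenicol resistance gene (CmR). The CmR gene travels with the cassette, which explains the chloramphenicol requirement alongside kanamycin and allows direct selection of clones that received the insert. An STTM is a non-coding RNA containing two miRNA-binding sites joined by a short spacer. These sites are generally designed to resist cleavage, so that the strongly expressed transcript sequesters the target small RNA and triggers its degradation. Here, the strong constitutive 2x35S promoter drives the mimic to deplete miR172b*, producing a loss-of-function state for studying this small RNA in planta.

The depositor notes that the STTM sequence differs in places from the reference sequence, but these discrepancies are not expected to affect function.
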