>Addgene plasmid #84099 | pFGC5941-PacI-ath-STTM172b_ | depositor partial sequence | sequence record 160655 | STTM
GTGAATCTTACATATGGTGCTGCGTTGTTGTTGTTATGGTCTAATTTAAATATGGTCTAAAGAAGAAGAA
TGTGAATCTTACATATGGTGCTGC
