>Addgene plasmid #84099 | pFGC5941-PacI-ath-STTM172b_ | addgene partial sequence | sequence record 166718 | pFGC-RCS-1 5'-AATAAAAACTGACTCGGA-3'
AAATCTCAGAATTCATGGATCCTAGGTGAGTCTAGAGAGTTAATTAAGTTTGCAAGCAGCAGATTACGCG
CAGAAAAAAAGGATCTCAAGGAGATCCTTTGGATCACAAAAAAAAAGCCCGCTCATTAGGCGGGTTAAAT
TCCCGGGTACTGCAGCCGATTCATTAATGCAGGTTAACCTGGCTTATCGAAATTAATACGACTCACTATA
GGGAGACCGGCAGATCTGATCCCTACTCCAAAAATGTCAAAGATACAGTCTCAGAAGACCAAAGGGCTAT
TGAGACTTTTCAACAAAGGGAAATTTCGGGAAACCTCCTCGGATTCCATTGCCCAGCTATCTGTCACTTC
GTCGAAAGGACAGTGGAAAAGGAAGGTGGCTCCTACAAATGCCATCATTGCGATAAAGGAAAGGCTATCA
TTCAAGATGCCTCTGCCGACAGTGGTCCCAAAGATGGACCCCCACCCACGAGGAGCATCGTGGGAAAAGA
AGACGTTCCAACCACGTCTTCAAAGCAAGTGGATTGATGTGACATCTCCACTGACGTAAGGGATGACGCA
CAATCCCACCCCTACTCCAAAAATGTCAAAGATACTGTCTCAGAAGACCAAAGGGCTATTGAGACTTTTC
AACAAAGGGTAATTTCGGGAAACCTCCTCGGATTCCATTGCCCAGCTATCTGTCACCTCATCGAAAGGAC
AGTAGAAAAGGAAGGTGGCTCCTACAAATGCCATCATTGCGATAAAGGAAAGGCTATCATTCAAGATGCC
TCTGCCGACAGTGGTCCCAAAGATGGACCCCCACC
