>Addgene plasmid #84099 | pFGC5941-PacI-ath-STTM172b_ | addgene partial sequence | sequence record 166719 | M13-F20 5'-TGTAAAACGACGGCCAGT-3'
GCTGAGCCTCGACATGTTGTCGCAAAATTCGCCCTGGACCCGCCCAACGATTTGTCGTCACTGTCAAGGT
TTGACCTGCACTTCATTTGGGGCCCACATACACCAAAAAAATGCTGCATAATTCTCGGGGCAGCAAGTCG
GTTACCCGGCCGCCGTGCTGGACCGGGTTGAATGGTGCCCGTAACTTTCGGTAGAGCGGACGGCCAATAC
TCAACTTCAAGGAATCTCACCCATGCGCGCCGGCGGGGAACCGGAGTTCCCTTCAGTGAGCGTTATTAGT
TCGCCGCTCGGTGTGTCGTAGATACTAGCCCCTGGGGCACTTTTGAAATTTGAATAAGATTTATGTAATC
AGTCTTTTAGGTTTGACCGGTTCTGCCGCTTTTTTTAAAATTGGATTTGTAATAATAAAACGCAATTGTT
TGTTATTGTGGCGCTCTATCATAGATGTCGCTATAAACCTATTCAGCACAATATATTGTTTTCATTTTAA
TATTGTACATATAAGTAGTAGGGTACAATCAGTAAATTGAACGGAGAATATTATTCATAAAAATACGATA
GTAACGGGTGATATATTCATTAGAATGAACCGAAACCGGCGGTAAGGATCTGAGCTACACATGCTCAGGT
TTTTTACAACGTGCACAACAGAATTGAAAGCAAATATCATGCGATCATAGGCGTCTCGCATATCTCATTA
AAGCAGGACTCTAGGGACTAGTCCCGGGTCTTAATTAAGAAAGGCGGACAGGTATCCGGTAAGCGGCAGG
GTCGGAACAGGAGAGCGCACGAGGGAGCTTCCAGGGGGGAAACGCCTGGTATCTTTATAGTCCTGTCGGG
TTTCGCCACCTCTGACTTGAGCGTCGATTTTTGTGATGCTCGTCAGGG
