>Addgene plasmid #84099 | pFGC5941-PacI-ath-STTM172b_ | addgene partial sequence | sequence record 167879 | T7 5'-TAATACGACTCACTATAGGG-3'
ACTCCAAAATGTCAAAGATACAGTCTCAGAAGACCAAAGGGCTATTGAGACTTTTCAACAAAGGGAAATT
TCGGGAAACCTCCTCGGATTCCATTGCCCAGCTATCTGTCACTTCGTCGAAAGGACAGTGGAAAAGGAAG
GTGGCTCCTACAAATGCCATCATTGCGATAAAGGAAAGGCTATCATTCAAGATGCCTCTGCCGACAGTGG
TCCCAAAGATGGACCCCCACCCACGAGGAGCATCGTGGGAAAAGAAGACGTTCCAACCACGTCTTCAAAG
CAAGTGGATTGATGTGACATCTCCACTGACGTAAGGGATGACGCACAATCCCACCCCTACTCCAAAAATG
TCAAAGATACTGTCTCAGAAGACCAAAGGGCTATTGAGACTTTTCAACAAAGGGTAATTTCGGGAAACCT
CCTCGGATTCCATTGCCCAGCTATCTGTCACCTCATCGAAAGGACAGTAGAAAAGGAAGGTGGCTCCTAC
AAATGCCATCATTGCGATAAAGGAAAGGCTATCATTCAAGATGCCTCTGCCGACAGTGGTCCCAAAGATG
GACCCCCACCCACGAGGAGCATCGTGGAAAAAGAAGACGTTCCAACCACGTCTTCAAAGCAAGTGGATTG
ATGTGACATCTCCACTGACATAAGGGATGACGCACAACCCCACTATCCTTCGCAAGACCCTTCCTCTATA
TAAGGAAGTTCATTTCATTTGGAGAGGACAGCCCAAGCTTGTGAATCTTACATATGGTGCTGCGCTGTTG
TTGTTATGGTCTAATTTAAATATGGTCTAAAGAAGAAGAATGTGAATCTTACATATGGTGCTGCGAATTC
GGTACGCTGAATCACCAGTCTCTCTCTACAAATCTATCTCTCTCTATTT
